>Addgene plasmid #83867 | pDONR-IAA5 | depositor full sequence | sequence record 160267 | Full Sequence
CTTTCCTGCGTTATCCCCTGATTCTGTGGATAACCGTATTACCGCCTTTGAGTGAGCTGATACCGCTCGC
CGCAGCCGAACGACCGAGCGCAGCGAGTCAGTGAGCGAGGAAGCGGAAGAGCGCCCAATACGCAAACCGC
CTCTCCCCGCGCGTTGGCCGATTCATTAATGCAGCTGGCACGACAGGTTTCCCGACTGGAAAGCGGGCAG
TGAGCGCAACGCAATTAATACGCGTACCGCTAGCCAGGAAGAGTTTGTAGAAACGCAAAAAGGCCATCCG
TCAGGATGGCCTTCTGCTTAGTTTGATGCCTGGCAGTTTATGGCGGGCGTCCTGCCCGCCACCCTCCGGG
CCGTTGCTTCACAACGTTCAAATCCGCTCCCGGCGGATTTGTCCTACTCAGGAGAGCGTTCACCGACAAA
CAACAGATAAAACGAAAGGCCCAGTCTTCCGACTGAGCCTTTCGTTTTATTTGATGCCTGGCAGTTCCCT
ACTCTCGCGTTAACGCTAGCATGGATGTTTTCCCAGTCACGACGTTGTAAAACGACGGCCAGTCTTAAGC
TCGGGCCCCAAATAATGATTTTATTTTGACTGATAGTGACCTGTTCGTTGCAACAAATTGATGAGCAATG
CTTTTTTATAATGCCAACTTTGTACAAAAAAGCAGGCTTCAAAATGGCGAATGAGAGTAATAATCTTGGA
CTCGAAATCACCGAACTACGGCTAGGTCTTCCCGGAGATATCGTCGTCTCCGGTGAGTCCATCTCCGGGA
AGAAGAGGGCTTCTCCGGAAGTAGAGATTGATTTGAAATGTGAACCGGCGAAAAAGAGTCAAGTTGTGGG
TTGGCCACCGGTTTGTTCGTACCGGAGAAAGAACAGTCTCGAACGGACCAAAAGTTCGTACGTGAAAGTG
AGTGTAGATGGAGCTGCATTTTTAAGGAAGATTGATTTGGAAATGTACAAATGTTACCAAGATCTTGCTT
CCGCTCTGCAAATTCTGTTCGGATGCTATATCAATTTTGATGATACGTTGAAGGAAAGTGAATGTGTACC
AATATATGAAGACAAAGATGGAGATTGGATGCTTGCTGGAGATGTTCCTTGGGAAATGTTCCTTGGATCG
TGCAAGAGGTTAAGGATTATGAAGAGATCATGTAACAGAGGATGACACCCAGCTTTCTTGTACAAAGTTG
GCATTATAAGAAAGCATTGCTTATCAATTTGTTGCAACGAACAGGTCACTATCAGTCAAAATAAAATCAT
TATTTGCCATCCAGCTGATATCCCCTATAGTGAGTCGTATTACATGGTCATAGCTGTTTCCTGGCAGCTC
TGGCCCGTGTCTCAAAATCTCTGATGTTACATTGCACAAGATAAAATAATATCATCATGAACAATAAAAC
TGTCTGCTTACATAAACAGTAATACAAGGGGTGTTATGAGCCATATTCAACGGGAAACGTCGAGGCCGCG
ATTAAATTCCAACATGGATGCTGATTTATATGGGTATAAATGGGCTCGCGATAATGTCGGGCAATCAGGT
GCGACAATCTATCGCTTGTATGGGAAGCCCGATGCGCCAGAGTTGTTTCTGAAACATGGCAAAGGTAGCG
TTGCCAATGATGTTACAGATGAGATGGTCAGACTAAACTGGCTGACGGAATTTATGCCTCTTCCGACCAT
CAAGCATTTTATCCGTACTCCTGATGATGCATGGTTACTCACCACTGCGATCCCCGGAAAAACAGCATTC
CAGGTATTAGAAGAATATCCTGATTCAGGTGAAAATATTGTTGATGCGCTGGCAGTGTTCCTGCGCCGGT
TGCATTCGATTCCTGTTTGTAATTGTCCTTTTAACAGCGATCGCGTATTTCGTCTCGCTCAGGCGCAATC
ACGAATGAATAACGGTTTGGTTGATGCGAGTGATTTTGATGACGAGCGTAATGGCTGGCCTGTTGAACAA
GTCTGGAAAGAAATGCATAAACTTTTGCCATTCTCACCGGATTCAGTCGTCACTCATGGTGATTTCTCAC
TTGATAACCTTATTTTTGACGAGGGGAAATTAATAGGTTGTATTGATGTTGGACGAGTCGGAATCGCAGA
CCGATACCAGGATCTTGCCATCCTATGGAACTGCCTCGGTGAGTTTTCTCCTTCATTACAGAAACGGCTT
TTTCAAAAATATGGTATTGATAATCCTGATATGAATAAATTGCAGTTTCATTTGATGCTCGATGAGTTTT
TCTAATCAGAATTGGTTAATTGGTTGTAACACTGGCAGAGCATTACGCTGACTTGACGGGACGGCGCAAG
CTCATGACCAAAATCCCTTAACGTGAGTTACGCGTCGTTCCACTGAGCGTCAGACCCCGTAGAAAAGATC
AAAGGATCTTCTTGAGATCCTTTTTTTCTGCGCGTAATCTGCTGCTTGCAAACAAAAAAACCACCGCTAC
CAGCGGTGGTTTGTTTGCCGGATCAAGAGCTACCAACTCTTTTTCCGAAGGTAACTGGCTTCAGCAGAGC
GCAGATACCAAATACTGTTCTTCTAGTGTAGCCGTAGTTAGGCCACCACTTCAAGAACTCTGTAGCACCG
CCTACATACCTCGCTCTGCTAATCCTGTTACCAGTGGCTGCTGCCAGTGGCGATAAGTCGTGTCTTACCG
GGTTGGACTCAAGACGATAGTTACCGGATAAGGCGCAGCGGTCGGGCTGAACGGGGGGTTCGTGCACACA
GCCCAGCTTGGAGCGAACGACCTACACCGAACTGAGATACCTACAGCGTGAGCTATGAGAAAGCGCCACG
CTTCCCGAAGGGAGAAAGGCGGACAGGTATCCGGTAAGCGGCAGGGTCGGAACAGGAGAGCGCACGAGGG
AGCTTCCAGGGGGAAACGCCTGGTATCTTTATAGTCCTGTCGGGTTTCGCCACCTCTGACTTGAGCGTCG
ATTTTTGTGATGCTCGTCAGGGGGGCGGAGCCTATGGAAAAACGCCAGCAACGCGGCCTTTTTACGGTTC
CTGGCCTTTTGCTGGCCTTTTGCTCACATGTT
Features (pLannotate 1.2.2; 10 found; start..end, strand, type, name):
    121..213     +  CDS            lacI (fragment): lac repressor; lacI; The lac repressor binds to the lac operator to inhibit transcription in E. coli. This inhibition can be relieved by adding lactose or isopropyl-β-D-thiogalactopyranoside (IPTG).
    268..295     -  terminator     rrnB T2 terminator: transcription terminator T2 from the E. coli rrnB gene
    427..470     +  terminator     rrnB T1 terminator: Escherichia coli rrnB; transcription terminator T1 from the E. coli rrnB gene
    517..553     -  CDS            lacZα (fragment): LacZα fragment of β-galactosidase; lacZ fragment
    569..668     +  protein_bind   attL1: mutant version of attL; recombination site for the Gateway® LR reaction LR Clonase™
    674..1162    +  CDS            IAA5: IAA5_ARATH - Also known as AUX2-27. Experimental evidence at protein level: Swiss-Prot protein existence level 1. Aux/IAA proteins are short-lived transcriptional factors that function as repressors of early auxin response genes at low auxin concentrations. Repression is thought to result from the interaction with auxin response factors (ARFs), proteins that bind to the auxin- responsive promoter element (AuxRE). Formation of heterodimers with ARF proteins may alter their ability to modulate early auxin response genes expression. From Arabidopsis thaliana (Mouse-ear cress).
   1167..1266    -  protein_bind   attL2: mutant version of attL; recombination site for the Gateway® LR reaction LR Clonase™
   1284..1302    -  promoter       T7 promoter: promoter for bacteriophage T7 RNA polymerase
   1436..2245    +  CDS            KanR: aminoglycoside phosphotransferase; aph(3')-Ia; confers resistance to kanamycin in bacteria or G418 (Geneticin®) in eukaryotes
   2392..2980    +  rep_origin     ori: high-copy-number ColE1/pMB1/pBR322/pUC origin of replication
