[The description below was written by a language model from this plasmid's Addgene catalogue record and pLannotate feature annotations shown in this document.]
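Description:
pDONR-IAA5 is a Gateway entry clone built on the Invitrogen pDONR221 backbone, carrying the coding sequence of Arabidopsis thaliana IAA5 (AT1G15580, also known as AUX2-27). Although catalogued as a "donor vector", the annotated 3,042-nt sequence shows the insert flanked by attL1 and attL2 sites, which is the arrangement produced once a gene has been recombined into a pDONR plasmid. The IAA5 open reading frame can therefore be moved directly into attR-containing destination vectors by an LR Clonase reaction. The plasmid is maintained in E. coli through a high-copy ColE1/pUC-type origin and selected with kanamycin via the aph(3')-Ia (KanR) gene.

The vector itself provides no promoter intended to express IAA5. The rrnB T1 and T2 terminators lie upstream of attL1 and insulate the cloned insert from read-through transcription originating in the backbone. A T7 promoter sits just beyond attL2, pointing back toward the insert, so it would produce antisense rather than coding transcripts. The short lacI and lacZα fragments detected by annotation are backbone remnants, not functional genes, and the M13 forward and reverse priming sites listed in the record allow the insert to be sequence-verified. No epitope tag or reporter fusion is annotated.

IAA5 belongs to the Aux/IAA family of short-lived transcriptional repressors, which hold early auxin-response genes off at low auxin levels, apparently through interaction with ARF transcription factors. The associated publication concerns a synthetic approach to the tunability of auxin signalling, and this plasmid serves as the source clone for shuttling IAA5 into expression vectors. The record does not name the specific destination constructs.
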