Addgene plasmid #83867: pDONR-IAA5
Purpose: Gateway donor vector for IAA5
Depositing lab: Jennifer Nemhauser. Depositing organization: University of Washington. Publication: A synthetic approach reveals extensive tunability of auxin signaling. Havens KA, Guseman JM, Jang SS, Pierre-Jerome E, Bolten N, Klavins E, Nemhauser JL. Plant Physiol. 2012 Sep;160(1):135-42. doi: 10.1104/pp.112.202184. Epub 2012 Jul 27. PubMed 22843664.
Backbone
  Vector backbone: pDONR221
  Backbone manufacturer: Invitrogen
  Vector type: Gateway Donor vector
Growth in bacteria
  Bacterial resistance: Kanamycin, 50 μg/mL
  Growth temperature: 37°C
  Growth strain: DH5alpha
  Copy number: Unknown
Gene/Insert
  Gene/Insert name: NP_173011.1
  Species: A. thaliana (mustard weed)
  Entrez Gene: IAA5 (a.k.a. AT1G15580, ATAUX2-27, AUX2-27, AUXIN-INDUCIBLE 2-27, T16N11.9, T16N11_9, indole-3-acetic acid inducible 5)
  Cloning method: Gateway Cloning
  Sequencing primers: 5′ M13F; 3′ M13R
Terms and licenses: Academic/Nonprofit Terms; Industry Terms: Not Available to Industry
How to cite: pDONR-IAA5 was a gift from Jennifer Nemhauser (Addgene plasmid # 83867 ; http://n2t.net/addgene:83867 ; RRID:Addgene_83867)
