>Addgene plasmid #83867 | pDONR-IAA5 | addgene partial sequence | sequence record 161392 | M13-F20 5'-TGTAAAACGACGGCCAGT-3'
TTTTATTTTGACTGATAGTGACCTGTTCGTTGCAACAAATTGATGAGCAATGCTTTTTTATAATGCCAAC
TTTGTACAAAAAAGCAGGCTTCAAAATGGCGAATGAGAGTAATAATCTTGGACTCGAAATCACCGAACTA
CGGCTAGGTCTTCCCGGAGATATCGTCGTCTCCGGTGAGTCCATCTCCGGGAAGAAGAGGGCTTCTCCGG
AAGTAGAGATTGATTTGAAATGTGAACCGGCGAAAAAGAGTCAAGTTGTGGGTTGGCCACCGGTTTGTTC
GTACCGGAGAAAGAACAGTCTCGAACGGACCAAAAGTTCGTACGTGAAAGTGAGTGTAGATGGAGCTGCA
TTTTTAAGGAAGATTGATTTGGAAATGTACAAATGTTACCAAGATCTTGCTTCCGCTCTGCAAATTCTGT
TCGGATGCTATATCAATTTTGATGATACGTTGAAGGAAAGTGAATGTGTACCAATATATGAAGACAAAGA
TGGAGATTGGATGCTTGCTGGAGATGTTCCTTGGGAAATGTTCCTTGGATCGTGCAAGAGGTTAAGGATT
ATGAAGAGATCATGTAACAGAGGATGACACCCAGCTTTCTTGTACAAAGTTGGCATTATAAGAAAGCATT
GCTTATCAATTTGTTGCAACGAACAGGTCACTATCAGTCAAAATAAAATCATTATTTGCCATCCAGCTGA
TATCCCCTATAGTGAGTCGTATTACATGGTCATAGCTGTTTCCTGGCAGCTCTGGCCCGTGTCTCAAAAT
CTCTGATGTTACATTGCACAAGATAAAA
