>Addgene plasmid #83867 | pDONR-IAA5 | addgene partial sequence | sequence record 161394 | M13-Rev 5'-CAGGAAACAGCTATGACC-3'
CAGCTGGATGGCAAATAATGATTTTATTTTGACTGATAGTGACCTGTTCGTTGCAACAAATTGATAAGCA
ATGCTTTCTTATAATGCCAACTTTGTACAAGAAAGCTGGGTGTCATCCTCTGTTACATGATCTCTTCATA
ATCCTTAACCTCTTGCACGATCCAAGGAACATTTCCCAAGGAACATCTCCAGCAAGCATCCAATCTCCAT
CTTTGTCTTCATATATTGGTACACATTCACTTTCCTTCAACGTATCATCAAAATTGATATAGCATCCGAA
CAGAATTTGCAGAGCGGAAGCAAGATCTTGGTAACATTTGTACATTTCCAAATCAATCTTCCTTAAAAAT
GCAGCTCCATCTACACTCACTTTCACGTACGAACTTTTGGTCCGTTCGAGACTGTTCTTTCTCCGGTACG
AACAAACCGGTGGCCAACCCACAACTTGACTCTTTTTCGCCGGTTCACATTTCAAATCAATCTCTACTTC
CGGAGAAGCCCTCTTCTTCCCGGAGATGGACTCACCGGAGACGACGATATCTCCGGGAAGACCTAGCCGT
AGTTCGGTGATTTCGAGTCCAAGATTATTACTCTCATTCGCCATTTTGAAGCCTGCTTTTTTGTACAAAG
TTGGCATTATAAAAAAGCATTGCTCATCAATTTGTTGCAACGAACAGGTCACTATCAGTCAAAATAAAAT
CATTATTTGGGGCCCG
